Addgene plasmid #201133: plex_306-ccdB-g418
Purpose: (Empty Backbone) pLEX_306 plasmid with g418 marker
Depositing lab: Alejandro Chavez. Depositing organization: University of California, San Diego (UCSD).
Backbone
  Vector backbone: plex_306
  Backbone size (bp): 9514
  Vector type: Mammalian Expression
  Promoter: SV40
  Selectable markers: Neomycin (select with G418)
Growth in bacteria
  Bacterial resistance: Chloramphenicol and Ampicillin, 25 & 100 μg/mL
  Growth temperature: 30°C
  Growth strain: ccdB Survival
  Copy number: High Copy
Terms and licenses: Academic/Nonprofit Terms; Industry Terms: Not Available to Industry
How to cite: plex_306-ccdB-g418 was a gift from Alejandro Chavez (Addgene plasmid # 201133 ; http://n2t.net/addgene:201133 ; RRID:Addgene_201133)
