[The description below was written by a language model from this plasmid's Addgene catalogue record and pLannotate feature annotations shown in this document.]
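Description:
plex_306-ccdB-g418 is an empty Gateway destination vector derived from the pLEX_306 backbone, in which the mammalian selection marker is a neomycin/G418 resistance gene. Although catalogued simply as a mammalian expression vector, its feature table shows the architecture of a third-generation, self-inactivating HIV-1 lentiviral transfer plasmid. An RSV promoter is fused to a truncated 5' LTR, followed by the Ψ packaging signal with a partial gag sequence, the Rev response element, a cPPT/CTS, a WPRE and a ΔU3 3' LTR, with an SV40 polyadenylation signal downstream. In bacteria it replicates from a high-copy ColE1/pUC-type origin and carries ampicillin resistance, along with an f1 origin.

Inside the proviral region there are two expression units. An SV40 early promoter/origin segment drives NeoR, allowing G418 selection of stably transduced or transfected cells; this is the SV40 promoter named in the catalogue entry. Downstream, after the cPPT/CTS, a human PGK promoter sits in front of the Gateway cassette, which consists of attR1 and attR2 sites flanking a chloramphenicol resistance gene and the ccdB toxin gene. Because CcdB poisons gyrase in ordinary E. coli, the empty vector must be maintained in a ccdB-tolerant strain, with chloramphenicol plus ampicillin selecting for retention of the cassette. An LR recombination with an entry clone swaps this cassette for an open reading frame of interest, and ccdB then counterselects against unrecombined plasmid. A V5 epitope tag lies immediately after attR2, so inserts lacking a stop codon can presumably be expressed with a C-terminal V5 fusion. No insert is present, and the sequenced record (about 9.5 kb) closely matches the stated backbone size.
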