Features (pLannotate 1.2.2; 36 found; start..end, strand, type, name):
     16..516     +  promoter       hPGK promoter: human phosphoglycerate kinase 1 promoter
    537..661     +  protein_bind   attR1: mutant version of attR; recombination site for the Gateway® LR reaction LR Clonase™
    686..716     +  promoter       lac UV5 promoter: E. coli lac promoter with an "up" mutation
    740..769     +  promoter       cat promoter (fragment): promoter of the E. coli cat gene encoding chloramphenicol acetyltransferase
    770..1429    +  CDS            CmR: chloramphenicol acetyltransferase; cat; confers resistance to chloramphenicol
   1608..1766    +  CDS            ccdA (fragment): CCDA_ECO57 - Also known as H, letA. Experimental evidence at protein level: Swiss-Prot protein existence level 1. Antitoxin component of a type II toxin-antitoxin (TA) system which inhibits the post-segregational killing (PSK) of plasmid-free cells, also referred to as a plasmid addiction system. Binds to and blocks the activity of CcdB; will also remove bound CcdB protein from the CcdB-GyrA complex by forming a CcdA-CcdB complex, a process termed rejuvenation. Functions as a transcriptional corepressor for the ccdAB operon, repression also requires CcdB (By similarity). From Escherichia coli
   1771..2073    +  CDS            ccdB: CCDB_ECOLI - Also known as G, letB, letD. Experimental evidence at protein level: Swiss-Prot protein existence level 1. Toxic component of a type II toxin-antitoxin (TA) system, functioning in plasmid maintainence. Responsible for the post- segregational killing (PSK) of plasmid-free cells, also referred to as a plasmid addiction system. Half-life of over 2 hours. Cell killing by CcdB is accompanied by filamentation, defects in chromosome and plasmid segregation, defects in cell division, formation of anucleate cells, decreased DNA synthesis and plasmid loss. Interferes with the activity of DN
   2117..2241    -  protein_bind   attR2: mutant version of attR; recombination site for the Gateway® LR reaction LR Clonase™
   2249..2290    +  CDS            V5 tag: epitope tag from simian virus 5
   2341..2929    +  misc_feature   WPRE: woodchuck hepatitis virus posttranscriptional regulatory element
   2980..2999    +  misc_feature   cPPT/CTS (fragment): central polypurine tract and central termination sequence of HIV-1
   3001..3234    +  LTR            3' LTR (ΔU3): self-inactivating 3' long terminal repeat (LTR) from HIV-1
   3312..3433    +  polyA_signal   SV40 poly(A) signal: SV40 polyadenylation signal
   3473..3608    +  rep_origin     SV40 ori: SV40 origin of replication
   3629..3647    -  promoter       T7 promoter: promoter for bacteriophage T7 RNA polymerase
   3655..3810    +  CDS            lacZα (fragment): LacZα fragment of β-galactosidase; lacZ fragment
   3815..4243    +  rep_origin     f1 ori (sequence partly withheld): f1 bacteriophage origin of replication; arrow indicates direction of (+) strand synthesis
   4296..4400    +  promoter       AmpR promoter: bla
   4401..5261    +  CDS            AmpR: β-lactamase; bla; confers resistance to ampicillin, carbenicillin, and related antibiotics
   5432..6020    +  rep_origin     ori: high-copy-number ColE1/pMB1/pBR322/pUC origin of replication
   6203..6295    +  CDS            lacI (fragment): lac repressor; lacI; The lac repressor binds to the lac operator to inhibit transcription in E. coli. This inhibition can be relieved by adding lactose or isopropyl-β-D-thiogalactopyranoside (IPTG).
   6308..6329    +  protein_bind   CAP binding site: CAP binding activates transcription in the presence of cAMP. E. coli catabolite activator protein
   6344..6374    +  promoter       lac promoter: promoter for the E. coli lac operon
   6382..6398    +  protein_bind   lac operator: The lac repressor binds to the lac operator to inhibit transcription in E. coli. This inhibition can be relieved by adding lactose or isopropyl-β-D-thiogalactopyranoside (IPTG). lac repressor encoded by lacI
   6443..6461    +  promoter       T3 promoter: promoter for bacteriophage T3 RNA polymerase
   6489..6715    +  promoter       RSV promoter: Rous sarcoma virus enhancer/promoter
   6716..6896    +  LTR            5' LTR (truncated): truncated 5' long terminal repeat (LTR) from HIV-1
   6943..7068    +  misc_feature   HIV-1 Ψ: packaging signal of human immunodeficiency virus type 1
   7052..7415    +  CDS            HIV-1 gag (fragment): gag protein from human immunodeficiency virus 1; gag
   7561..7794    +  misc_feature   RRE: The Rev response element (RRE) of HIV-1 allows for Rev-dependent mRNA export from the nucleus to the cytoplasm.
   8171..8197    +  CDS            Rev (fragment): human immunodeficiency virus 1 (HIV-1) Rev protein; rev; enhances nuclear export of unspliced and incompletely spliced viral mRNAs
   8204..8227    +  promoter       SV40 promoter (fragment): SV40 early promoter
   8228..8299    +  promoter       SV40 promoter (fragment): SV40 enhancer and early promoter
   8323..8458    +  rep_origin     SV40 ori: SV40 origin of replication
   8500..9287    +  CDS            NeoR/KanR (fragment): aminoglycoside phosphotransferase from Tn5; aph(3')-II (or nptII); confers resistance to neomycin, kanamycin, and G418 (Geneticin®)
   9343..9460    +  misc_feature   cPPT/CTS: central polypurine tract and central termination sequence of HIV-1
>Addgene plasmid #201133 | plex_306-ccdB-g418 | addgene full sequence | sequence record 396792 | Addgene NGS Result
CTCGAGGCCTGCAGGTTGCGCCTTTTCCAAGGCAGCCCTGGGTTTGCGCAGGGACGCGGCTGCTCTGGGC
GTGGTTCCGGGAAACGCAGCGGCGCCGACCCTGGGTCTCGCACATTCTTCACGTCCGTTCGCAGCGTCAC
CCGGATCTTCGCCGCTACCCTTGTGGGCCCCCCGGCGACGCTTCCTGCTCCGCCCCTAAGTCGGGAAGGT
TCCTTGCGGTTCGCGGCGTGCCGGACGTGACAAACGGAAGCCGCACGTCTCACTAGTACCCTCGCAGACG
GACAGCGCCAGGGAGCAATGGCAGCGCGCCGACCGCGATGGGCTGTGGCCAATAGCGGCTGCTCAGCAGG
GCGCGCCGAGAGCAGCGGCCGGGAAGGGGCGGTGCGGGAGGCGGGGTGTGGGGCGGTAGTGTGGGCCCTG
TTCCTGCCCGCGCGGTGTTCCGCATTCTGCAAGCCTCCGGAGCGCACGTCGGCAGTCGGCTCCCTCGTTG
ACCGAATCACCGACCTCTCTCCCCAGGGGCTAGCATCGATTGATCAACAAGTTTGTACAAAAAAGCTGAA
CGAGAAACGTAAAATGATATAAATATCAATATATTAAATTAGATTTTGCATAAAAAACAGACTACATAAT
ACTGTAAAACACAACATATCCAGTCACTATGGCGGCCGCATTAGGCACCCCAGGCTTTACACTTTATGCT
TCCGGCTCGTATAATGTGTGGATTTTGAGTTAGGATCCGTCGAGATTTTCAGGAGCTAAGGAAGCTAAAA
TGGAGAAAAAAATCACTGGATATACCACCGTTGATATATCCCAATGGCATCGTAAAGAACATTTTGAGGC
ATTTCAGTCAGTTGCTCAATGTACCTATAACCAGACCGTTCAGCTGGATATTACGGCCTTTTTAAAGACC
GTAAAGAAAAATAAGCACAAGTTTTATCCGGCCTTTATTCACATTCTTGCCCGCCTGATGAATGCTCATC
CGGAATTCCGTATGGCAATGAAAGACGGTGAGCTGGTGATATGGGATAGTGTTCACCCTTGTTACACCGT
TTTCCATGAGCAAACTGAAACGTTTTCATCGCTCTGGAGTGAATACCACGACGATTTCCGGCAGTTTCTA
CACATATATTCGCAAGATGTGGCGTGTTACGGTGAAAACCTGGCCTATTTCCCTAAAGGGTTTATTGAGA
ATATGTTTTTCGTCTCAGCCAATCCCTGGGTGAGTTTCACCAGTTTTGATTTAAACGTGGCCAATATGGA
CAACTTCTTCGCCCCCGTTTTCACCATGGGCAAATATTATACGCAAGGCGACAAGGTGCTGATGCCGCTG
GCGATTCAGGTTCATCATGCCGTTTGTGATGGCTTCCATGTCGGCAGAATGCTTAATGAATTACAACAGT
ACTGCGATGAGTGGCAGGGCGGGGCGTAAAGATCTGGATCCGGCTTACTAAAAGCCAGATAACAGTATGC
GTATTTGCGCGCTGATTTTTGCGGTATAAGAATATATACTGATATGTATACCCGAAGTATGTCAAAAAGA
GGTATGCTATGAAGCAGCGTATTACAGTGACAGTTGACAGCGACAGCTATCAGTTGCTCAAGGCATATAT
GATGTCAATATCTCCGGTCTGGTAAGCACAACCATGCAGAATGAAGCCCGTCGTCTGCGTGCCGAACGCT
GGAAAGCGGAAAATCAGGAAGGGATGGCTGAGGTCGCCCGGTTTATTGAAATGAACGGCTCTTTTGCTGA
CGAGAACAGGGGCTGGTGAAATGCAGTTTAAGGTTTACACCTATAAAAGAGAGAGCCGTTATCGTCTGTT
TGTGGATGTACAGAGTGATATTATTGACACGCCCGGGCGACGGATGGTGATCCCCCTGGCCAGTGCACGT
CTGCTGTCAGATAAAGTCTCCCGTGAACTTTACCCGGTGGTGCATATCGGGGATGAAAGCTGGCGCATGA
TGACCACCGATATGGCCAGTGTGCCGGTCTCCGTTATCGGGGAAGAAGTGGCTGATCTCAGCCACCGCGA
AAATGACATCAAAAACGCCATTAACCTGATGTTCTGGGGAATATAAATGTCAGGCTCCCTTATACACAGC
CAGTCTGCAGGTCGACCATAGTGACTGGATATGTTGTGTTTTACAGTATTATGTAGTCTGTTTTTTATGC
AAAATCTAATTTAATATATTGATATTTATATCATTTTACGTTTCTCGTTCAGCTTTCTTGTACAAAGTGG
TTGATATCGGTAAGCCTATCCCTAACCCTCTCCTCGGTCTCGATTCTACGTAGTAATGAACTAGTACCGG
TTAAGTCGACAATCAACGCGTTAAGTCGACAATCAACCTCTGGATTACAAAATTTGTGAAAGATTGACTG
GTATTCTTAACTATGTTGCTCCTTTTACGCTATGTGGATACGCTGCTTTAATGCCTTTGTATCATGCTAT
TGCTTCCCGTATGGCTTTCATTTTCTCCTCCTTGTATAAATCCTGGTTGCTGTCTCTTTATGAGGAGTTG
TGGCCCGTTGTCAGGCAACGTGGCGTGGTGTGCACTGTGTTTGCTGACGCAACCCCCACTGGTTGGGGCA
TTGCCACCACCTGTCAGCTCCTTTCCGGGACTTTCGCTTTCCCCCTCCCTATTGCCACGGCGGAACTCAT
CGCCGCCTGCCTTGCCCGCTGCTGGACAGGGGCTCGGCTGTTGGGCACTGACAATTCCGTGGTGTTGTCG
GGGAAATCATCGTCCTTTCCTTGGCTGCTCGCCTGTGTTGCCACCTGGATTCTGCGCGGGACGTCCTTCT
GCTACGTCCCTTCGGCCCTCAATCCAGCGGACCTTCCTTCCCGCGGCCTGCTGCCGGCTCTGCGGCCTCT
TCCGCGTCTTCGCCTTCGCCCTCAGACGAGTCGGATCTCCCTTTGGGCCGCCTCCCCGCGTCGACTTTAA
GACCAATGACTTACAAGGCAGCTGTAGATCTTAGCCACTTTTTAAAAGAAAAGGGGGGACTGGAAGGGCT
AATTCACTCCCAACGAAGACAAGATCTGCTTTTTGCTTGTACTGGGTCTCTCTGGTTAGACCAGATCTGA
GCCTGGGAGCTCTCTGGCTAACTAGGGAACCCACTGCTTAAGCCTCAATAAAGCTTGCCTTGAGTGCTTC
AAGTAGTGTGTGCCCGTCTGTTGTGTGACTCTGGTAACTAGAGATCCCTCAGACCCTTTTAGTCAGTGTG
GAAAATCTCTAGCAGTACGTATAGTAGTTCATGTCATCTTATTATTCAGTATTTATAACTTGCAAAGAAA
TGAATATCAGAGAGTGAGAGGAACTTGTTTATTGCAGCTTATAATGGTTACAAATAAAGCAATAGCATCA
CAAATTTCACAAATAAAGCATTTTTTTCACTGCATTCTAGTTGTGGTTTGTCCAAACTCATCAATGTATC
TTATCATGTCTGGCTCTAGCTATCCCGCCCCTAACTCCGCCCATCCCGCCCCTAACTCCGCCCAGTTCCG
CCCATTCTCCGCCCCATGGCTGACTAATTTTTTTTATTTATGCAGAGGCCGAGGCCGCCTCGGCCTCTGA
GCTATTCCAGAAGTAGTGAGGAGGCTTTTTTGGAGGCCTAGGGACGTACCCAATTCGCCCTATAGTGAGT
CGTATTACGCGCGCTCACTGGCCGTCGTTTTACAACGTCGTGACTGGGAAAACCCTGGCGTTACCCAACT
TAATCGCCTTGCAGCACATCCCCCTTTCGCCAGCTGGCGTAATAGCGAAGAGGCCCGCACCGATCGCCCT
TCCCAACAGTTGCGCAGCCTGAATGGCGAATGGG
[124 nt withheld, positions 3815-3938]
C
[91 nt withheld, positions 3940-4030]
A
[49 nt withheld, positions 4032-4080]
CCTTTGACGTTGGAGTCCACGTTCTTT
[37 nt withheld, positions 4108-4144]
ACCCTATCTCGGTCTATTCTTTTGATTTATAAGGGATTTTGCCGATTTCGGCCTATTGGTTAAAAAATGA
GCTGATTTAACAAAAATTTAACGCGAATTTTAACAAAATATTAACGCTTACAATTTAGGTGGCACTTTTC
GGGGAAATGTGCGCGGAACCCCTATTTGTTTATTTTTCTAAATACATTCAAATATGTATCCGCTCATGAG
ACAATAACCCTGATAAATGCTTCAATAATATTGAAAAAGGAAGAGTATGAGTATTCAACATTTCCGTGTC
GCCCTTATTCCCTTTTTTGCGGCATTTTGCCTTCCTGTTTTTGCTCACCCAGAAACGCTGGTGAAAGTAA
AAGATGCTGAAGATCAGTTGGGTGCACGAGTGGGTTACATCGAACTGGATCTCAACAGCGGTAAGATCCT
TGAGAGTTTTCGCCCCGAAGAACGTTTTCCAATGATGAGCACTTTTAAAGTTCTGCTATGTGGCGCGGTA
TTATCCCGTATTGACGCCGGGCAAGAGCAACTCGGTCGCCGCATACACTATTCTCAGAATGACTTGGTTG
AGTACTCACCAGTCACAGAAAAGCATCTTACGGATGGCATGACAGTAAGAGAATTATGCAGTGCTGCCAT
AACCATGAGTGATAACACTGCGGCCAACTTACTTCTGACAACGATCGGAGGACCGAAGGAGCTAACCGCT
TTTTTGCACAACATGGGGGATCATGTAACTCGCCTTGATCGTTGGGAACCGGAGCTGAATGAAGCCATAC
CAAACGACGAGCGTGACACCACGATGCCTGTAGCAATGGCAACAACGTTGCGCAAACTATTAACTGGCGA
ACTACTTACTCTAGCTTCCCGGCAACAATTAATAGACTGGATGGAGGCGGATAAAGTTGCAGGACCACTT
CTGCGCTCGGCCCTTCCGGCTGGCTGGTTTATTGCTGATAAATCTGGAGCCGGTGAGCGTGGGTCTCGCG
GTATCATTGCAGCACTGGGGCCAGATGGTAAGCCCTCCCGTATCGTAGTTATCTACACGACGGGGAGTCA
GGCAACTATGGATGAACGAAATAGACAGATCGCTGAGATAGGTGCCTCACTGATTAAGCATTGGTAACTG
TCAGACCAAGTTTACTCATATATACTTTAGATTGATTTAAAACTTCATTTTTAATTTAAAAGGATCTAGG
TGAAGATCCTTTTTGATAATCTCATGACCAAAATCCCTTAACGTGAGTTTTCGTTCCACTGAGCGTCAGA
CCCCGTAGAAAAGATCAAAGGATCTTCTTGAGATCCTTTTTTTCTGCGCGTAATCTGCTGCTTGCAAACA
AAAAAACCACCGCTACCAGCGGTGGTTTGTTTGCCGGATCAAGAGCTACCAACTCTTTTTCCGAAGGTAA
CTGGCTTCAGCAGAGCGCAGATACCAAATACTGTTCTTCTAGTGTAGCCGTAGTTAGGCCACCACTTCAA
GAACTCTGTAGCACCGCCTACATACCTCGCTCTGCTAATCCTGTTACCAGTGGCTGCTGCCAGTGGCGAT
AAGTCGTGTCTTACCGGGTTGGACTCAAGACGATAGTTACCGGATAAGGCGCAGCGGTCGGGCTGAACGG
GGGGTTCGTGCACACAGCCCAGCTTGGAGCGAACGACCTACACCGAACTGAGATACCTACAGCGTGAGCT
ATGAGAAAGCGCCACGCTTCCCGAAGGGAGAAAGGCGGACAGGTATCCGGTAAGCGGCAGGGTCGGAACA
GGAGAGCGCACGAGGGAGCTTCCAGGGGGAAACGCCTGGTATCTTTATAGTCCTGTCGGGTTTCGCCACC
TCTGACTTGAGCGTCGATTTTTGTGATGCTCGTCAGGGGGGCGGAGCCTATGGAAAAACGCCAGCAACGC
GGCCTTTTTACGGTTCCTGGCCTTTTGCTGGCCTTTTGCTCACATGTTCTTTCCTGCGTTATCCCCTGAT
TCTGTGGATAACCGTATTACCGCCTTTGAGTGAGCTGATACCGCTCGCCGCAGCCGAACGACCGAGCGCA
GCGAGTCAGTGAGCGAGGAAGCGGAAGAGCGCCCAATACGCAAACCGCCTCTCCCCGCGCGTTGGCCGAT
TCATTAATGCAGCTGGCACGACAGGTTTCCCGACTGGAAAGCGGGCAGTGAGCGCAACGCAATTAATGTG
AGTTAGCTCACTCATTAGGCACCCCAGGCTTTACACTTTATGCTTCCGGCTCGTATGTTGTGTGGAATTG
TGAGCGGATAACAATTTCACACAGGAAACAGCTATGACCATGATTACGCCAAGCGCGCAATTAACCCTCA
CTAAAGGGAACAAAAGCTGGAGCTGCAAGCTTAATGTAGTCTTATGCAATACTCTTGTAGTCTTGCAACA
TGGTAACGATGAGTTAGCAACATGCCTTACAAGGAGAGAAAAAGCACCGTGCATGCCGATTGGTGGAAGT
AAGGTGGTACGATCGTGCCTTATTAGGAAGGCAACAGACGGGTCTGACATGGATTGGACGAACCACTGAA
TTGCCGCATTGCAGAGATATTGTATTTAAGTGCCTAGCTCGATACATAAACGGGTCTCTCTGGTTAGACC
AGATCTGAGCCTGGGAGCTCTCTGGCTAACTAGGGAACCCACTGCTTAAGCCTCAATAAAGCTTGCCTTG
AGTGCTTCAAGTAGTGTGTGCCCGTCTGTTGTGTGACTCTGGTAACTAGAGATCCCTCAGACCCTTTTAG
TCAGTGTGGAAAATCTCTAGCAGTGGCGCCCGAACAGGGACTTGAAAGCGAAAGGGAAACCAGAGGAGCT
CTCTCGACGCAGGACTCGGCTTGCTGAAGCGCGCACGGCAAGAGGCGAGGGGCGGCGACTGGTGAGTACG
CCAAAAATTTTGACTAGCGGAGGCTAGAAGGAGAGAGATGGGTGCGAGAGCGTCAGTATTAAGCGGGGGA
GAATTAGATCGCGATGGGAAAAAATTCGGTTAAGGCCAGGGGGAAAGAAAAAATATAAATTAAAACATAT
AGTATGGGCAAGCAGGGAGCTAGAACGATTCGCAGTTAATCCTGGCCTGTTAGAAACATCAGAAGGCTGT
AGACAAATACTGGGACAGCTACAACCATCCCTTCAGACAGGATCAGAAGAACTTAGATCATTATATAATA
CAGTAGCAACCCTCTATTGTGTGCATCAAAGGATAGAGATAAAAGACACCAAGGAAGCTTTAGACAAGAT
AGAGGAAGAGCAAAACAAAAGTAAGACCACCGCACAGCAAGCGGCCGCTGATCTTCAGACCTGGAGGAGG
AGATATGAGGGACAATTGGAGAAGTGAATTATATAAATATAAAGTAGTAAAAATTGAACCATTAGGAGTA
GCACCCACCAAGGCAAAGAGAAGAGTGGTGCAGAGAGAAAAAAGAGCAGTGGGAATAGGAGCTTTGTTCC
TTGGGTTCTTGGGAGCAGCAGGAAGCACTATGGGCGCAGCGTCAATGACGCTGACGGTACAGGCCAGACA
ATTATTGTCTGGTATAGTGCAGCAGCAGAACAATTTGCTGAGGGCTATTGAGGCGCAACAGCATCTGTTG
CAACTCACAGTCTGGGGCATCAAGCAGCTCCAGGCAAGAATCCTGGCTGTGGAAAGATACCTAAAGGATC
AACAGCTCCTGGGGATTTGGGGTTGCTCTGGAAAACTCATTTGCACCACTGCTGTGCCTTGGAATGCTAG
TTGGAGTAATAAATCTCTGGAACAGATTTGGAATCACACGACCTGGATGGAGTGGGACAGAGAAATTAAC
AATTACACAAGCTTAATACACTCCTTAATTGAAGAATCGCAAAACCAGCAAGAAAAGAATGAACAAGAAT
TATTGGAATTAGATAAATGGGCAAGTTTGTGGAATTGGTTTAACATAACAAATTGGCTGTGGTATATAAA
ATTATTCATAATGATAGTAGGAGGCTTGGTAGGTTTAAGAATAGTTTTTGCTGTACTTTCTATAGTGAAT
AGAGTTAGGCAGGGATATTCACCATTATCGTTTCAGACCCACCTCCCAACCCCGAGGGGACCCATGCATT
GCATCTCAATTAGTCAGCAACCAGGTGTGGAAAGTCCCCAGGCTCCCCAGCAGGCAGAAGTATGCAAAGC
ATGCGTCTCAATTAGTCAGCAACCATAGTCCCGCCCCTAACTCCGCCCATCCCGCCCCTAACTCCGCCCA
GTTCCGCCCATTCTCCGCCCCATGGCTGACTAATTTTTTTTATTTATGCAGAGGCCGAGGCCGCCTCGGC
CTCTGAGCTATTCCAGAAGTAGTGAGGAGGCTTTTTTGGAGGCCTAGGCTTTTGCAAAAAGCTTTCTAGA
GGTACCGTGGCCACCATGATTGAACAAGATGGATTGCACGCAGGTTCTCCGGCCGCTTGGGTGGAGAGGC
TATTCGGCTATGACTGGGCACAACAGACAATCGGCTGCTCTGATGCCGCCGTGTTCCGGCTGTCAGCGCA
GGGGCGCCCGGTTCTTTTTGTCAAGACCGACCTGTCCGGTGCCCTGAATGAACTGCAAGACGAGGCAGCG
CGGCTATCGTGGCTGGCCACGACGGGCGTTCCTTGCGCAGCTGTGCTCGACGTTGTCACTGAAGCGGGAA
GGGACTGGCTGCTATTGGGCGAAGTGCCGGGGCAGGATCTCCTGTCATCTCACCTTGCTCCTGCCGAGAA
AGTATCCATCATGGCTGATGCAATGCGGCGGCTGCATACGCTTGATCCGGCTACCTGCCCATTCGACCAC
CAAGCGAAACATCGCATCGAGCGAGCACGTACTCGGATGGAAGCCGGTCTTGTCGATCAGGATGATCTGG
ACGAAGAGCATCAGGGGCTCGCGCCAGCCGAACTGTTCGCCAGGCTCAAGGCGAGCATGCCCGACGGCGA
GGATCTCGTCGTGACCCATGGCGATGCCTGCTTGCCGAATATCATGGTGGAAAATGGCCGCTTTTCTGGA
TTCATCGACTGTGGCCGGCTGGGTGTGGCGGACCGCTATCAGGACATAGCGTTGGCTACCCGTGATATTG
CTGAAGAGCTTGGCGGCGAATGGGCTGACCGCTTCCTCGTGCTTTACGGTATCGCCGCTCCCGATTCGCA
GCGCATCGCCTTCTATCGCCTTCTTGACGAGTTTCTTCTGAGTTAACGAATTCTAGATCTTGAGACAAAT
GGCAGTATTCATCCACAATTTTAAAAGAAAAGGGGGGATTGGGGGGTACAGTGCAGGGGAAAGAATAGTA
GACATAATAGCAACAGACATACAAACTAAAGAATTACAAAAACAAATTACAAAAATTCAAAATTTTCGGG
TTTATTACAGGGACAGCAGAGATCCACTTTGGCGCCGG
